>Addgene plasmid #219939 | apt-CBE-3'end | addgene full sequence | sequence record 435508 | Addgene NGS Result
GACATTGATTATTGACTAGTTATTAATAGTAATCAATTACGGGGTCATTAGTTCATAGCCCATATATGGA
GTTCCGCGTTACATAACTTACGGTAAATGGCCCGCCTGGCTGACCGCCCAACGACCCCCGCCCATTGACG
TCAATAATGACGTATGTTCCCATAGTAACGCCAATAGGGACTTTCCATTGACGTCAATGGGTGGAGTATT
TACGGTAAACTGCCCACTTGGCAGTACATCAAGTGTATCATATGCCAAGTACGCCCCCTATTGACGTCAA
TGACGGTAAATGGCCCGCCTGGCATTATGCCCAGTACATGACCTTATGGGACTTTCCTACTTGGCAGTAC
ATCTACGTATTAGTCATCGCTATTACCATGGTGATGCGGTTTTGGCAGTACATCAATGGGCGTGGATAGC
GGTTTGACTCACGGGGATTTCCAAGTCTCCACCCCATTGACGTCAATGGGAGTTTGTTTTGGCACCAAAA
TCAACGGGACTTTCCAAAATGTCGTAACAACTCCGCCCCATTGACGCAAATGGGCGGTAGGCGTGTACGG
TGGGAGGTCTATATAAGCAGAGCTGGTTTAGTGAACCGTCAGATCCGCTAGAGATCCGCGGCCGCTAATA
CGACTCACTATAGGGAGAGCCGCCACCATGGCAAGTAACTTCACTCAATTTGTGCTTGTAGACAACGGAG
GTACCGGAGATGTAACAGTAGCACCCAGTAATTTCGCAAACGGCGTGGCGGAATGGATTAGTTCAAATTC
AAGATCTCAGGCCTATAAGGTCACTTGCTCCGTCAGGCAGTCTAGTGCCCAAAAGCGCAAATACACGATT
AAAGTAGAGGTACCGAAGGTCGCTACGCAAACTGTTGGGGGAGTTGAACTTCCAGTGGCTGCTTGGCGCT
CATACCTGAACATGGAACTGACTATCCCCATATTCGCTACTAACTCCGATTGTGAACTCATAGTAAAAGC
TATGCAGGGATTGCTCAAGGATGGCAACCCCATTCCAAGTGCCATAGCAGCGAACTCCGGGATATATTCT
TCTGGAGGATCTAGCGGAGGATCCTCTGGCAGCGAGACACCAGGAACAAGCGAGTCAGCAACACCAGAGA
GCAGTGGCGGCAGCAGCGGCGGCAGCAGTTCAAAGACTGGGCCTGTCGCCGTCGATCCAACCCTGCGCCG
CCGGATTGAACCTCACGAGTTTGAAGTGTTCTTTGACCCCCGGGAGCTGAGAAAGGAGACATGCCTGCTG
TACGAGATCAACTGGGGAGGCAGGCACTCCATCTGGAGGCACACCTCTCAGAACACAAATAAGCACGTGG
AGGTGAACTTCATCGAGAAGTTTACCACAGAGCGGTACTTCTGCCCCAATACCAGATGTAGCATCACATG
GTTTCTGAGCTGGTCCCCTTGCGGAGAGTGTAGCAGGGCCATCACCGAGTTCCTGTCCAGATATCCAAAT
GTGACACTGTTTATCTACATCGCCAGGCTGTATCACCTGGCAAACCCAAGGAATAGGCAGGGCCTGCGCG
ATCTGATCAGCTCCGGCGTGACCATCCAGATCATGACAGAGCAGGAGTCCGGCTACTGCTGGCACAACTT
CGTGAATTATTCTCCTAGCAACGAGTCCCACTGGCCTAGGTACCCACACCTGTGGGTGCGCCTGTACGTG
CTGGAGCTGTATTGCATCATCCTGGGCCTGCCCCCTTGTCTGAATATCCTGCGGAGAAAGCAGAGCCAGC
TGACCTCCTTTACAATCGCCCTGCAGTCTTGTCACTATCAGAGGCTGCCACCCCACATCCTGTGGGCCAC
AGGCCTGAAGTCTGGCGGATCTAGCGGAGGATCCTCTGGCAGCGAGACACCAGGAACAAGCGAGTCAGCA
ACACCAGAGAGCAGTGGCGGCAGCAGCGGCGGCAGCACTAATCTGAGCGACATCATTGAGAAGGAGACTG
GGAAACAGCTGGTCATTCAGGAGTCCATCCTGATGCTGCCTGAGGAGGTGGAGGAAGTGATCGGCAACAA
GCCAGAGTCTGACATCCTGGTGCACACCGCCTACGACGAGTCCACAGATGAGAATGTGATGCTGCTGACC
TCTGACGCCCCCGAGTATAAGCCTTGGGCCCTGGTCATCCAGGATTCTAACGGCGAGAATAAGATCAAGA
TGCTGAGCGGAGGATCCGGAGGATCTGGAGGCAGCACCAACCTGTCTGACATCATCGAGAAGGAGACAGG
CAAGCAGCTGGTCATCCAGGAGAGCATCCTGATGCTGCCCGAAGAAGTCGAAGAAGTGATCGGAAACAAG
CCTGAGAGCGATATCCTGGTCCATACCGCCTACGACGAGAGTACCGACGAAAATGTGATGCTGCTGACAT
CCGACGCCCCAGAGTATAAGCCCTGGGCTCTGGTCATCCAGGATTCCAACGGAGAGAACAAAATCAAAAT
GCTGTCTGGCGGCTCAAAAAGAACCGCCGACGGCAGCGAATTCGAGCCCAAGAAGAAGAGGAAAGTCTAA
CCGGTCATCATCACCATCACCATTGAGTTTAAACCCGCTGATCAGCCTCGACTGTGCCTTCTAGTTGCCA
GCCATCTGTTGTTTGCCCCTCCCCCGTGCCTTCCTTGACCCTGGAAGGTGCCACTCCCACTGTCCTTTCC
TAATAAAATGAGGAAATTGCATCGCATTGTCTGAGTAGGTGTCATTCTATTCTGGGGGGTGGGGTGGGGC
AGGACAGCAAGGGGGAGGATTGGGAAGACAATAGCAGGCATGCTGGGGATGCGGTGGGCTCTATGGCTTC
TGAGGCGGAAAGAACCAGCTGGGGCTCGATACCGTCGACCTCTAGCTAGAGCTTGGCGTAATCATGGTCA
TAGCTGTTTCCTGTGTGAAATTGTTATCCGCTCACAATTCCACACAACATACGAGCCGGAAGCATAAAGT
GTAAAGCCTAGGATGCCTAATGAGTGAGCTAACTCACATTAATTGCGTTGCGCTCACTGCCCGCTTTCCA
GTCGGGAAACCTGTCGTGCCAGCTGCATTAATGAATCGGCCAACGCGCGGGAAGAGGCGGTTTGCGTATT
GGGCGCTCTTCCGCTTCCTCGCTCACTGACTCGCTGCGCTCGGTCGTTCGGCTGCGGCGAGCGGTATCAG
CTCACTCAAAGGCGGTAATACGGTTATCCACAGAATCAGGGGATAACGCAGGAAAGAACATGTGAGCAAA
AGGCCAGCAAAAGGCCAGGAACCGTAAAAAGGCCGCGTTGCTGGCGTTTTTCCATAGGCTCCGCCCCCCT
GACGAGCATCACAAAAATCGACGCTCAAGTCAGAGGTGGCGAAACCCGACAGGACTATAAAGATACCAGG
CGTTTCCCCCTGGAAGCTCCCTCGTGCGCTCTCCTGTTCCGACCCTGCCGCTTACCGGATACCTGTCCGC
CTTTCTCCCTTCGGGAAGCGTGGCGCTTTCTCATAGCTCACGCTGTAGGTATCTCAGTTCGGTGTAGGTC
GTTCGCTCCAAGCTGGGCTGTGTGCACGAACCCCCCGTTCAGCCCGACCGCTGCGCCTTATCCGGTAACT
ATCGTCTTGAGTCCAACCCGGTAAGACACGACTTATCGCCACTGGCAGCAGCCACTGGTAACAGGATTAG
CAGAGCGAGGTATGTAGGCGGTGCTACAGAGTTCTTGAAGTGGTGGCCTAACTACGGCTACACTAGAAGA
ACAGTATTTGGTATCTGCGCTCTGCTGAAGCCAGTTACCTTCGGAAAAAGAGTTGGTAGCTCTTGATCCG
GCAAACAAACCACCGCTGGTAGCGGTGGTTTTTTTGTTTGCAAGCAGCAGATTACGCGCAGAAAAAAAGG
ATCTCAAGAAGATCCTTTGATCTTTTCTACGGGGTCTGACACTCAGTGGAACGAAAACTCACGTTAAGGG
ATTTTGGTCATGAGATTATCAAAAAGGATCTTCACCTAGATCCTTTTAAATTAAAAATGAAGTTTTAAAT
CAATCTAAAGTATATATGAGTAAACTTGGTCTGACAGTTACCAATGCTTAATCAGTGAGGCACCTATCTC
AGCGATCTGTCTATTTCGTTCATCCATAGTTGCCTGACTCCCCGTCGTGTAGATAACTACGATACGGGAG
GGCTTACCATCTGGCCCCAGTGCTGCAATGATACCGCGAGACCCACGCTCACCGGCTCCAGATTTATCAG
CAATAAACCAGCCAGCCGGAAGGGCCGAGCGCAGAAGTGGTCCTGCAACTTTATCCGCCTCCATCCAGTC
TATTAATTGTTGCCGGGAAGCTAGAGTAAGTAGTTCGCCAGTTAATAGTTTGCGCAACGTTGTTGCCATT
GCTACAGGCATCGTGGTGTCACGCTCGTCGTTTGGTATGGCTTCATTCAGCTCCGGTTCCCAACGATCAA
GGCGAGTTACATGATCCCCCATGTTGTGCAAAAAAGCGGTTAGCTCCTTCGGTCCTCCGATCGTTGTCAG
AAGTAAGTTGGCCGCAGTGTTATCACTCATGGTTATGGCAGCACTGCATAATTCTCTTACTGTCATGCCA
TCCGTAAGATGCTTTTCTGTGACTGGTGAGTACTCAACCAAGTCATTCTGAGAATAGTGTATGCGGCGAC
CGAGTTGCTCTTGCCCGGCGTCAATACGGGATAATACCGCGCCACATAGCAGAACTTTAAAAGTGCTCAT
CATTGGAAAACGTTCTTCGGGGCGAAAACTCTCAAGGATCTTACCGCTGTTGAGATCCAGTTCGATGTAA
CCCACTCGTGCACCCAACTGATCTTCAGCATCTTTTACTTTCACCAGCGTTTCTGGGTGAGCAAAAACAG
GAAGGCAAAATGCCGCAAAAAAGGGAATAAGGGCGACACGGAAATGTTGAATACTCATACTCTTCCTTTT
TCAATATTATTGAAGCATTTATCAGGGTTATTGTCTCATGAGCGGATACATATTTGAATGTATTTAGAAA
AATAAACAAATAGGGGTTCCGCGCACATTTCCCCGAAAAGTGCCACCTGACGTCGACGGATCGGGAGATC
GATCTCCCGATCCCCTAGGGTCGACTCTCAGTACAATCTGCTCTGATGCCGCATAGTTAAGCCAGTATCT
GCTCCCTGCTTGTGTGTTGGAGGTCGCTGAGTAGTGCGCGAGCAAAATTTAAGCTACAACAAGGCAAGGC
TTGACCGACAATTGCATGAAGAATCTGCTTAGGGTTAGGCGTTTTGCGCTGCTTCGCGATGTACGGGCCA
GATATACGCGTT
Features (pLannotate 1.2.2; 17 found; start..end, strand, type, name):
      1..380     +  enhancer       CMV enhancer: human cytomegalovirus immediate early enhancer
    381..584     +  promoter       CMV promoter: human cytomegalovirus (CMV) immediate early promoter
    626..644     +  promoter       T7 promoter: promoter for bacteriophage T7 RNA polymerase
    658..1047    +  CDS            CAPSD_BPMS2: Experimental evidence at protein level: Swiss-Prot protein existence level 1. Acts as a translational repressor of viral replicase synthesis late in infection. This latter function is the result of capsid protein interaction with an RNA hairpin which contains the replicase ribosome-binding site. From Escherichia phage MS2 (Bacteriophage MS2).
   1150..1830    +  CDS            Apobec1: ABEC1_RAT - Experimental evidence at protein level: Swiss-Prot protein existence level 1. Catalytic component of the apolipoprotein B mRNA editing enzyme complex which is responsible for the postranscriptional editing of a CAA codon for Gln to a UAA codon for stop in the APOB mRNA. May also play a role in the epigenetic regulation of gene expression by participating in DNA demethylation. From Rattus norvegicus (Rat).
   2206..2454    +  CDS            UGI: UNGI_BPPB2 - Experimental evidence at protein level: Swiss-Prot protein existence level 1. This protein binds specifically and reversibly to the host uracil-DNA glycosylase, preventing removal of uracil residues from PBS2 DNA by the host uracil-excision repair system. From Bacillus phage PBS2 (Bacteriophage PBS2).
   2572..2796    +  polyA_signal   bGH poly(A) signal: bovine growth hormone polyadenylation signal
   2800..2821    +  promoter       SV40 promoter (fragment): SV40 enhancer and early promoter
   2826..2842    +  misc_feature   MCS (fragment): pBluescript multiple cloning site
   2891..2907    -  protein_bind   lac operator: The lac repressor binds to the lac operator to inhibit transcription in E. coli. This inhibition can be relieved by adding lactose or isopropyl-β-D-thiogalactopyranoside (IPTG). lac repressor encoded by lacI
   2915..2945    -  promoter       lac promoter: promoter for the E. coli lac operon
   2960..2981    -  protein_bind   CAP binding site: CAP binding activates transcription in the presence of cAMP. E. coli catabolite activator protein
   2994..3086    -  CDS            lacI (fragment): lac repressor; lacI; The lac repressor binds to the lac operator to inhibit transcription in E. coli. This inhibition can be relieved by adding lactose or isopropyl-β-D-thiogalactopyranoside (IPTG).
   3269..3857    -  rep_origin     ori: high-copy-number ColE1/pMB1/pBR322/pUC origin of replication
   4028..4888    -  CDS            AmpR: β-lactamase; bla; confers resistance to ampicillin, carbenicillin, and related antibiotics
   4889..4993    -  promoter       AmpR promoter: bla
   5064..5108    -  misc_feature   bom (fragment): basis of mobility region from pBR322
