[The description below was written by a language model from this plasmid's Addgene catalogue record and pLannotate feature annotations shown in this document.]
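Description:
apt-CBE-3'end is a 5,262-nt mammalian expression plasmid on a pCMV backbone that encodes the protein component of an aptamer-recruited cytosine base editor from a multiplexed orthogonal base editor (MOBE) system. It is propagated in E. coli at high copy from a ColE1/pUC-type origin and selected with ampicillin through a β-lactamase gene driven by its own promoter. Small remnants of lac regulatory elements, a multiple cloning site, an SV40 promoter fragment and a bom fragment are also annotated in the backbone and appear to be cloning leftovers. No mammalian selection marker is annotated, which fits transient transfection use.

The payload is a single fusion open reading frame driven by the CMV immediate early enhancer and promoter and terminated by a bovine growth hormone polyadenylation signal. A T7 promoter sits just upstream of the coding region. According to the insert name, the fusion consists of the MS2 bacteriophage coat protein (MCP), a 32-amino-acid linker, an evolved rat APOBEC1 cytidine deaminase (evo-rA1) and two copies of the uracil glycosylase inhibitor UGI from phage PBS2. The automated feature table identifies the MCP, APOBEC1 and one UGI segment. The unannotated gap between APOBEC1 and that UGI could hold the second copy, but it is not explicitly called.

No Cas9 or guide RNA is present on this plasmid. MCP binds the MS2 RNA hairpin, so the deaminase would presumably be recruited to a target site through a guide RNA carrying such an aptamer, with the name suggesting placement at the guide's 3' end, alongside a separately supplied Cas protein. The deaminase converts cytosine to uracil, and UGI blocks uracil excision, favouring C-to-T outcomes.
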