Addgene plasmid #219939: apt-CBE-3'end
Depositing lab: Alexis Komor. Publication: Development of multiplexed orthogonal base editor (MOBE) systems. Cowan QT, Gu S, Gu W, Ranzau BL, Simonson TS, Komor AC. Nat Biotechnol. 2024 May 21. doi: 10.1038/s41587-024-02240-0. PubMed 38773305.
Backbone
  Vector backbone: pCMV
  Vector type: Mammalian Expression, CRISPR
Growth in bacteria
  Bacterial resistance: Ampicillin, 100 μg/mL
  Growth temperature: 37°C
  Growth strain: DH5alpha
  Copy number: High Copy
Gene/Insert
  Gene/Insert name: MCP_32-aa_evo-rA1_2xUGI (alt name: apt-CBE-3'end (protein component))
  Species: H. sapiens (human), Synthetic
  Promoter: CMV
  Cloning method: Other
Terms and licenses: Academic/Nonprofit Terms; Industry Terms: Not Available to Industry
Depositor comments: QTC293
How to cite: apt-CBE-3'end was a gift from Alexis Komor (Addgene plasmid # 219939 ; http://n2t.net/addgene:219939 ; RRID:Addgene_219939)
